>Addgene plasmid #190649 | pCAGIG-Sema7A-ΔPSI | addgene full sequence | sequence record 436895 | Addgene NGS Result
GTCGACATTGATTATTGACTAGTTATTAATAGTAATCAATTACGGGGTCATTAGTTCATAGCCCATATAT
GGAGTTCCGCGTTACATAACTTACGGTAAATGGCCCGCCTGGCTGACCGCCCAACGACCCCCGCCCATTG
ACGTCAATAATGACGTATGTTCCCATAGTAACGCCAATAGGGACTTTCCATTGACGTCAATGGGTGGAGT
ATTTACGGTAAACTGCCCACTTGGCAGTACATCAAGTGTATCATATGCCAAGTACGCCCCCTATTGACGT
CAATGACGGTAAATGGCCCGCCTGGCATTATGCCCAGTACATGACCTTATGGGACTTTCCTACTTGGCAG
TACATCTACGTATTAGTCATCGCTATTACCATGGTCGAGGTGAGCCCCACGTTCTGCTTCACTCTCCCCA
TCTCCCCCCCCTCCCCACCCCCAATTTTGTATTTATTTATTTTTTAATTATTTTGTGCAGCGATGGGGGC
GGGGGGGGGGGGGGGCGCGCGCCAGGCGGGGCGGGGGGGGGCGAGGGGCGGGGCGGGGCGAGGCGGAGAG
GTGCGGCGGCAGCCAATCAGAGCGGCGCGCTCCGAAAGTTTCCTTTTATGGCGAGGCGGCGGCGGCGGCG
GCCCTATAAAAAGCGAAGCGCGCGGCGGGCGGGAGTCGCTGCGCGCTGCCTTCGCCCCGTGCCCCGCTCC
GCCGCCGCCTCGCGCCGCCCGCCCCGGCTCTGACTGACCGCGTTACTCCCACAGGTGAGCGGGCGGGACG
GCCCTTCTCCTCCGGGCTGTAATTAGCGCTTGGTTTAATGACGGCTTGTTTCTTTTCTGTGGCTGCGTGA
AAGCCTTGAGGGGCTCCGGGAGGGCCCTTTGTGCGGGGGGAGCGGCTCGGGGGGTGCGTGCGTGTGTGTG
TGCGTGGGGAGCGCCGCGTGCGGCTCCGCGCTGCCCGGCGGCTGTGAGCGCTGCGGGCGCGGCGCGGGGC
TTTGTGCGCTCCGCAGTGTGCGCGAGGGGAGCGCGGCCGGGGGCGGTGCCCCGCGGTGCGGGGGGGGCTG
CGAGGGGAACAAAGGCTGCGTGCGGGGTGTGTGCGTGGGGGGGTGAGCAGGGGGTGTGGGCGCGTCGGTC
GGGCTGCAACCCCCCCTGCACCCCCCTCCCCGAGTTGCTGAGCACGGCCCGGCTTCGGGTGCGGGGCTCC
GTACGGGGCGTGGCGCGGGGCTCGCCGTGCCGGGCGGGGGGTGGCGGCAGGTGGGGGTGCCGGGCGGGGC
GGGGCCGCCTCGGGCCGGGGAGGGCTCGGGGGAGGGGCGCGGCGGCCCCCGGAGCGCCGGCGGCTGTCGA
GGCGCGGCGAGCCGCAGCCATTGCCTTTTATGGTAATCGTGCGAGAGGGCGCAGGGACTTCCTTTGTCCC
AAATCTGTGCGGAGCCGAAATCTGGGAGGCGCCGCCGCACCCCCTCTAGCGGGCGCGGGGCGAAGCGGTG
CGGCGCCGGCAGGAAGGAAATGGGCGGGGAGGGCCTTCGTGCGTCGCCGCGCCGCCGTCCCCTTCTCCCT
CTCCAGCCTCGGGGCTGTCCGCGGGGGGACGGCTGCCTTCGGGGGGGACGGGGCAGGGCGGGGTTCGGCT
TCTGGCGTGTGACCGGCGGCTCTAGAGCCTCTGCTAACCATGTTCATGCCTTCTTCTTTTTCCTACAGCT
CCTGGGCAACGTGCTGGTTATTGTGCTGTCTCATCATTTTGGCAAAGAATTCTGCGGGATGACGCCTCCT
CCTCCCGGACGTGCCGCCCCCAGCGCACCGCGCGCCCGCGTCCTCAGCCTGCCGGCTCGGTTCGGGCTCC
CGCTGCGGCTGCGGCTTCTGCTGGTGTTCTGGGTGGCCGCCGCCTCCGCCCAAGGCCACTCGAGGAGCGG
ACCCCGCATCTCCGCCGTCTGGAAAGGGCAGGACCATGTGGACTTTAGCCAGCCTGAGCCACACACCGTG
CTTTTCCATGAGCCGGGCAGCTTCTCTGTCTGGGTGGGTGGACGTGGCAAGGTCTACCACTTCAACTTCC
CCGAGGGCAAGAATGCCTCTGTGCGCACGGTGAACATCGGCTCCACAAAGGGGTCCTGTCAGGACAAACA
GGACTGTGGGAATTACATCACTCTTCTAGAAAGGCGGGGTAATGGGCTGCTGGTCTGTGGCACCAATGCC
CGGAAGCCCAGCTGCTGGAACTTGGTGAATGACAGTGTGGTGATGTCACTTGGTGAGATGAAAGGCTATG
CCCCCTTCAGCCCGGATGAGAACTCCCTGGTTCTGTTTGAAGGAGATGAAGTGTACTCTACCATCCGGAA
GCAGGAATACAACGGGAAGATCCCTCGGTTTCGACGCATTCGGGGCGAGAGTGAACTGTACACAAGTGAT
ACAGTCATGCAGAACCCACAGTTCATCAAGGCCACCATTGTGCACCAAGACCAAGCCTATGATGATAAGA
TCTACTACTTCTTCCGAGAAGACAACCCTGACAAGAACCCCGAGGCTCCTCTCAATGTGTCCCGAGTAGC
CCAGTTGTGCAGGGGGGACCAGGGTGGTGAGAGTTCGTTGTCTGTCTCCAAGTGGAACACCTTCCTGAAA
GCCATGTTGGTCTGCAGCGATGCAGCCACCAACAGGAACTTCAATCGGCTGCAAGATGTCTTCCTGCTCC
CTGACCCCAGTGGCCAGTGGAGAGATACCAGGGTCTATGGCGTTTTCTCCAACCCCTGGAACTACTCAGC
TGTCTGCGTGTATTCGCTTGGTGACATTGACAGAGTCTTCCGTACCTCATCGCTCAAAGGCTACCACATG
GGCCTTCCCAACCCTCGACCTGGCATGTGCCTCCCAAAAAAGCAGCCCATACCCACAGAAACCTTCCAGG
TAGCTGATAGTCACCCAGAGGTGGCTCAGAGGGTGGAACCTATGGGGCCACTGAAGACACCATTGTTCCA
TTCTAAGTACCATTACCAGAAAGTGGTCGTTCACCGCATGCAAGCCAGCAATGGAGAGACCTTCCATGTG
CTTTATCTAACCACAGACAGGGGCACCATTCACAAGGTGGTGGAATCAGGGGACCAGGACCATAGCTTTG
TCTTCAATATCATGGAGATCCAGCCCTTTCACCGTGCAGCGGCCATCCAGGCTATATCATTGGATGCTGA
CCGGCGGAAGCTCTATGTGACCTCCCAGTGGGAAGTGAGCCAGGTACCCCTGGACAACCCTAAACCAGAC
GAGGCTCCATTGCAGAAGGTTTCCCTGGCTCGGAACTCTCGATACTACCTGACCTGCCCCATGGAGTCCC
GCCACGCCACTTACTTATGGCGCCATGAGGAGAATGTGGAACAGAGCTGTGAGCCAGGCCACCAAAGCCC
TAGCTGCATCCTGTTCATTGAGAACCTCACGGCCCGTCAGTATGGCCACTACCGCTGCGAGGCCCAAGAG
GGCTCCTACCTCCGTGAGGCTCAACACTGGGAGCTGCTGCCAGAGGACAGAGCACTGGCCGAACAACTAA
TGGGCCATGCCCGGGCCCTGGCCGCCTCCTTCTGGCTGGGGGTCCTGCCCACACTCATACTTGGTCTGCT
GGTTCACTAGGCGGCCGCTACGTAAATTCCGCCCCCCCCCCCCCTCTCCCTCCCCCCCCCCTAACGTTAC
TGGCCGAAGCCGCTTGGAATAAGGCCGGTGTGCGTTTGTCTATATGTTATTTTCCACCATATTGCCGTCT
TTTGGCAATGTGAGGGCCCGGAAACCTGGCCCTGTCTTCTTGACGAGCATTCCTAGGGGTCTTTCCCCTC
TCGCCAAAGGAATGCAAGGTCTGTTGAATGTCGTGAAGGAAGCAGTTCCTCTGGAAGCTTCTTGAAGACA
AACAACGTCTGTAGCGACCCTTTGCAGGCAGCGGAACCCCCCACCTGGCGACAGGTGCCTCTGCGGCCAA
AAGCCACGTGTATAAGATACACCTGCAAAGGCGGCACAACCCCAGTGCCACGTTGTGAGTTGGATAGTTG
TGGAAAGAGTCAAATGGCTCTCCTCAAGCGTATTCAACAAGGGGCTGAAGGATGCCCAGAAGGTACCCCA
TTGTATGGGATCTGATCTGGGGCCTCGGTGCACATGCTTTACATGTGTTTAGTCGAGGTTAAAAAAACGT
CTAGGCCCCCCGAACCACGGGGACGTGGTTTTCCTTTGAAAAACACGATGATAATATGGCCACAACCATG
GTGAGCAAGGGCGAGGAGCTGTTCACCGGGGTGGTGCCCATCCTGGTCGAGCTGGACGGCGACGTAAACG
GCCACAAGTTCAGCGTGTCCGGCGAGGGCGAGGGCGATGCCACCTACGGCAAGCTGACCCTGAAGTTCAT
CTGCACCACCGGCAAGCTGCCCGTGCCCTGGCCCACCCTCGTGACCACCCTGACCTACGGCGTGCAGTGC
TTCAGCCGCTACCCCGACCACATGAAGCAGCACGACTTCTTCAAGTCCGCCATGCCCGAAGGCTACGTCC
AGGAGCGCACCATCTTCTTCAAGGACGACGGCAACTACAAGACCCGCGCCGAGGTGAAGTTCGAGGGCGA
CACCCTGGTGAACCGCATCGAGCTGAAGGGCATCGACTTCAAGGAGGACGGCAACATCCTGGGGCACAAG
CTGGAGTACAACTACAACAGCCACAACGTCTATATCATGGCCGACAAGCAGAAGAACGGCATCAAGGTGA
ACTTCAAGATCCGCCACAACATCGAGGACGGCAGCGTGCAGCTCGCCGACCACTACCAGCAGAACACCCC
CATCGGCGACGGCCCCGTGCTGCTGCCCGACAACCACTACCTGAGCACCCAGTCCGCCCTGAGCAAAGAC
CCCAACGAGAAGCGCGATCACATGGTCCTGCTGGAGTTCGTGACCGCCGCCGGGATCACTCTCGGCATGG
ACGAGCTGTACAAGTAAAGCGGCCGGCCGCCAGCACAGTGGTCGATCGACCAATGCCCTGGCTCACAAAT
ACCACTGAGATCTTTTTCCCTCTGCCAAAAATTATGGGGACATCATGAAGCCCCTTGAGCATCTGACTTC
TGGCTAATAAAGGAAATTTATTTTCATTGCAATAGTGTGTTGGAATTTTTTGTGTCTCTCACTCGGAAGG
ACATATGGGAGGGCAAATCATTTAAAACATCAGAATGAGTATTTGGTTTAGAGTTTGGCAACATATGCCC
ATATGCTGGCTGCCATGAACAAAGGTTGGCTATAAAGAGGTCATCAGTATATGAAACAGCCCCCTGCTGT
CCATTCCTTATTCCATAGAAAAGCCTTGACTTGAGGTTAGATTTTTTTTATATTTTGTTTTGTGTTATTT
TTTTCTTTAACATCCCTAAAATTTTCCTTACATGTTTTACTAGCCAGATTTTTCCTCCTCTCCTGACTAC
TCCCAGTCATAGCTGTCCCTCTTCTCTTATGGAGATCCCTCGACCTGCAGCCCAAGCTTGGCGTAATCAT
GGTCATAGCTGTTTCCTGTGTGAAATTGTTATCCGCTCACAATTCCACACAACATACGAGCCGGAAGCAT
AAAGTGTAAAGCCTGGGGTGCCTAATGAGTGAGCTAACTCACATTAATTGCGTTGCGCTCACTGCCCGCT
TTCCAGTCGGGAAACCTGTCGTGCCAGCGGATCCGCATCTCAATTAGTCAGCAACCATAGTCCCGCCCCT
AACTCCGCCCATCCCGCCCCTAACTCCGCCCAGTTCCGCCCATTCTCCGCCCCATGGCTGACTAATTTTT
TTTATTTATGCAGAGGCCGAGGCCGCCTCGGCCTCTGAGCTATTCCAGAAGTAGTGAGGAGGCTTTTTTG
GAGGCCTAGGCTTTTGCAAAAAGCTAACTTGTTTATTGCAGCTTATAATGGTTACAAATAAAGCAATAGC
ATCACAAATTTCACAAATAAAGCATTTTTTTCACTGCATTCTAGTTGTGGTTTGTCCAAACTCATCAATG
TATCTTATCATGTCTGGATCCGCTGCATTAATGAATCGGCCAACGCGCGGGGAGAGGCGGTTTGCGTATT
GGGCGCTCTTCCGCTTCCTCGCTCACTGACTCGCTGCGCTCGGTCGTTCGGCTGCGGCGAGCGGTATCAG
CTCACTCAAAGGCGGTAATACGGTTATCCACAGAATCAGGGGATAACGCAGGAAAGAACATGTGAGCAAA
AGGCCAGCAAAAGGCCAGGAACCGTAAAAAGGCCGCGTTGCTGGCGTTTTTCCATAGGCTCCGCCCCCCT
GACGAGCATCACAAAAATCGACGCTCAAGTCAGAGGTGGCGAAACCCGACAGGACTATAAAGATACCAGG
CGTTTCCCCCTGGAAGCTCCCTCGTGCGCTCTCCTGTTCCGACCCTGCCGCTTACCGGATACCTGTCCGC
CTTTCTCCCTTCGGGAAGCGTGGCGCTTTCTCATAGCTCACGCTGTAGGTATCTCAGTTCGGTGTAGGTC
GTTCGCTCCAAGCTGGGCTGTGTGCACGAACCCCCCGTTCAGCCCGACCGCTGCGCCTTATCCGGTAACT
ATCGTCTTGAGTCCAACCCGGTAAGACACGACTTATCGCCACTGGCAGCAGCCACTGGTAACAGGATTAG
CAGAGCGAGGTATGTAGGCGGTGCTACAGAGTTCTTGAAGTGGTGGCCTAACTACGGCTACACTAGAAGA
ACAGTATTTGGTATCTGCGCTCTGCTGAAGCCAGTTACCTTCGGAAAAAGAGTTGGTAGCTCTTGATCCG
GCAAACAAACCACCGCTGGTAGCGGTGGTTTTTTTGTTTGCAAGCAGCAGATTACGCGCAGAAAAAAAGG
ATCTCAAGAAGATCCTTTGATCTTTTCTACGGGGTCTGACGCTCAGTGGAACGAAAACTCACGTTAAGGG
ATTTTGGTCATGAGATTATCAAAAAGGATCTTCACCTAGATCCTTTTAAATTAAAAATGAAGTTTTAAAT
CAATCTAAAGTATATATGAGTAAACTTGGTCTGACAGTTACCAATGCTTAATCAGTGAGGCACCTATCTC
AGCGATCTGTCTATTTCGTTCATCCATAGTTGCCTGACTCCCCGTCGTGTAGATAACTACGATACGGGAG
GGCTTACCATCTGGCCCCAGTGCTGCAATGATACCGCGAGACCCACGCTCACCGGCTCCAGATTTATCAG
CAATAAACCAGCCAGCCGGAAGGGCCGAGCGCAGAAGTGGTCCTGCAACTTTATCCGCCTCCATCCAGTC
TATTAATTGTTGCCGGGAAGCTAGAGTAAGTAGTTCGCCAGTTAATAGTTTGCGCAACGTTGTTGCCATT
GCTACAGGCATCGTGGTGTCACGCTCGTCGTTTGGTATGGCTTCATTCAGCTCCGGTTCCCAACGATCAA
GGCGAGTTACATGATCCCCCATGTTGTGCAAAAAAGCGGTTAGCTCCTTCGGTCCTCCGATCGTTGTCAG
AAGTAAGTTGGCCGCAGTGTTATCACTCATGGTTATGGCAGCACTGCATAATTCTCTTACTGTCATGCCA
TCCGTAAGATGCTTTTCTGTGACTGGTGAGTACTCAACCAAGTCATTCTGAGAATAGTGTATGCGGCGAC
CGAGTTGCTCTTGCCCGGCGTCAATACGGGATAATACCGCGCCACATAGCAGAACTTTAAAAGTGCTCAT
CATTGGAAAACGTTCTTCGGGGCGAAAACTCTCAAGGATCTTACCGCTGTTGAGATCCAGTTCGATGTAA
CCCACTCGTGCACCCAACTGATCTTCAGCATCTTTTACTTTCACCAGCGTTTCTGGGTGAGCAAAAACAG
GAAGGCAAAATGCCGCAAAAAAGGGAATAAGGGCGACACGGAAATGTTGAATACTCATACTCTTCCTTTT
TCAATATTATTGAAGCATTTATCAGGGTTATTGTCTCATGAGCGGATACATATTTGAATGTATTTAGAAA
AATAAACAAATAGGGGTTCCGCGCACATTTCCCCGAAAAGTGCCACCTGG
Features (pLannotate 1.2.2; 19 found; start..end, strand, type, name):
      4..383     +  enhancer       CMV enhancer: human cytomegalovirus immediate early enhancer
    385..661     +  promoter       chicken β-actin promoter: No description available
    662..1678    +  intron         chimeric intron: chimera between introns from chicken β-actin and rabbit β-globin
   1676..1747    +  CDS            HBB (fragment): HBB_LEPEU - Experimental evidence at protein level: Swiss-Prot protein existence level 1. Involved in oxygen transport from the lung to the various peripheral tissues. From Lepus europaeus (European hare).
   1739..3577    +  CDS            Sema7a (fragment): SEM7A_MOUSE - Also known as Cd108, Semal, Semk1. Experimental evidence at protein level: Swiss-Prot protein existence level 1. Plays an important role in integrin-mediated signaling and functions both in regulating cell migration and immune responses. Promotes formation of focal adhesion complexes, activation of the protein kinase PTK2/FAK1 and subsequent phosphorylation of MAPK1 and MAPK3. Promotes production of proinflammatory cytokines by monocytes and macrophages. Plays an important role in modulating inflammation and T-cell-mediated immune responses. Promotes axon growth in the embryonic
   3722..4184    +  misc_feature   IRES: internal ribosome entry site (IRES) of the encephalomyocarditis virus (EMCV)
   4198..4917    +  CDS            EGFP: the original enhanced GFP (Yang et al., 1996) mammalian codon-optimized
   5046..5101    +  polyA_signal   β-globin poly(A) signal: rabbit β-globin polyadenylation signal (Gil and Proudfoot, 1987)
   5486..5502    -  protein_bind   lac operator: The lac repressor binds to the lac operator to inhibit transcription in E. coli. This inhibition can be relieved by adding lactose or isopropyl-β-D-thiogalactopyranoside (IPTG). lac repressor encoded by lacI
   5510..5540    -  promoter       lac promoter: promoter for the E. coli lac operon
   5555..5576    -  protein_bind   CAP binding site: CAP binding activates transcription in the presence of cAMP. E. coli catabolite activator protein
   5589..5628    -  CDS            lacI (fragment): lac repressor; lacI; The lac repressor binds to the lac operator to inhibit transcription in E. coli. This inhibition can be relieved by adding lactose or isopropyl-β-D-thiogalactopyranoside (IPTG).
   5635..5657    +  promoter       SV40 promoter (fragment): SV40 enhancer and early promoter
   5681..5816    +  rep_origin     SV40 ori: SV40 origin of replication
   5836..5970    +  polyA_signal   SV40 poly(A) signal: SV40 polyadenylation signal
   5972..6026    -  CDS            lacI (fragment): lac repressor; lacI; The lac repressor binds to the lac operator to inhibit transcription in E. coli. This inhibition can be relieved by adding lactose or isopropyl-β-D-thiogalactopyranoside (IPTG).
   6209..6797    -  rep_origin     ori: high-copy-number ColE1/pMB1/pBR322/pUC origin of replication
   6968..7828    -  CDS            AmpR: β-lactamase; bla; confers resistance to ampicillin, carbenicillin, and related antibiotics
   7829..7933    -  promoter       AmpR promoter: bla
