[The description below was written by a language model from this plasmid's Addgene catalogue record and pLannotate feature annotations shown in this document.]
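Description:
pCAGIG-Sema7A-ΔPSI is a mammalian expression plasmid of about 8 kb built on the pCAGIG backbone, carrying mouse Semaphorin 7A (Sema7a) with its PSI domain deleted. It is propagated in E. coli from a high-copy ColE1/pUC-type origin and selected with ampicillin through the β-lactamase (AmpR) gene and its own promoter. The backbone also retains remnants of a lac promoter/operator region and short lacI fragments, together with an SV40 origin of replication and an SV40 polyadenylation signal. No mammalian drug-selection marker is annotated.

Expression is driven by the composite CAG promoter, made up of the CMV immediate-early enhancer, the chicken β-actin promoter and a chimeric chicken β-actin/rabbit β-globin intron, which gives strong, broadly active transcription in mammalian cells. The Sema7a coding region was inserted between EcoRI and NotI sites, both of which are preserved. It is annotated as a fragment of the native protein, as expected for a domain deletion. A short β-globin-derived match just upstream is probably residual sequence from the intron/exon junction of the promoter cassette rather than a deliberate fusion. Downstream of the insert, an EMCV IRES directs translation of EGFP from the same transcript, which ends at a rabbit β-globin poly(A) signal. Transfected cells therefore make the untagged Sema7A mutant and a separate green fluorescent marker that identifies them.

The construct serves as a domain-deletion variant for structure–function analysis of Sema7A. The associated publication concerns semaphorin heterodimerization in cis, membrane targeting and neocortical wiring. The record does not state the delivery method or the exact residues removed.
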