Addgene plasmid #190649: pCAGIG-Sema7A-ΔPSI
Purpose: Expresses Mouse Sema7A with PSI domain deleted
Depositing lab: Andrew Newman & Victor Tarabykin. Depositing organization: Charite Universitaetsmedizin Berlin. Publication: Semaphorin heterodimerization in cis regulates membrane targeting and neocortical wiring. Bessa P, Newman AG, Yan K, Schaub T, Dannenberg R, Lajko D, Eilenberger J, Brunet T, Textoris-Taube K, Kemmler E, Deng P, Banerjee P, Ravindran E, Preissner R, Rosario M, Tarabykin V. Nat Commun. 2024 Aug 16;15(1):7059. doi: 10.1038/s41467-024-51009-1. PubMed 39152101.
Backbone
  Vector backbone: pCAGIG
  Vector type: Mammalian Expression
Growth in bacteria
  Bacterial resistance: Ampicillin, 100 μg/mL
  Growth temperature: 37°C
  Growth strain: DH5alpha
  Copy number: High Copy
Gene/Insert
  Gene/Insert name: Sema7A
  Species: M. musculus (mouse)
  Mutation: PSI Domain Deleted
  Entrez Gene: Sema7a (a.k.a. 2900057C09Rik, CDw108, H-Sema K1, H-Sema-L, M-Sema-L, Semal, sema K1, sema L)
  Cloning method: Restriction Enzyme; 5′ cloning site EcoRI (not destroyed); 3′ cloning site NotI (not destroyed)
  Sequencing primers: 5′ CAG-FW
Terms and licenses: Academic/Nonprofit Terms; Industry Terms: Not Available to Industry
How to cite: pCAGIG-Sema7A-ΔPSI was a gift from Andrew Newman & Victor Tarabykin (Addgene plasmid # 190649 ; http://n2t.net/addgene:190649 ; RRID:Addgene_190649)
